Addgene plasmid #78148: MIGR1-Meis1a
Purpose: retroviral expression of Meis1a and GFP
Depositing lab: Francesco Blasi. Depositing organization: IFOM Fondazione, Italy.
Backbone
  Vector backbone: MIGR1
  Backbone manufacturer: Warren Pear, Addgene plasmid 27490
  Vector type: Mammalian Expression, Retroviral
Growth in bacteria
  Bacterial resistance: Ampicillin, 100 μg/mL
  Growth temperature: 37°C
  Growth strain: NEB Stable
  Copy number: High Copy
Gene/Insert
  Gene/Insert name: Meis1a
  Species: M. musculus (mouse)
  Entrez Gene: Meis1 (a.k.a. C530044H18Rik, Evi8)
  Tag / fusion protein: IRES-GFP (C terminal on backbone)
  Cloning method: Restriction Enzyme; 5′ cloning site EcoRI (not destroyed); 3′ cloning site EcoRI (not destroyed)
  Sequencing primers: 5′ pLXSN-5
Terms and licenses: Academic/Nonprofit Terms; Industry Terms: Not Available to Industry
How to cite: MIGR1-Meis1a was a gift from Francesco Blasi (Addgene plasmid # 78148 ; http://n2t.net/addgene:78148 ; RRID:Addgene_78148)
