[The description below was written by a language model from this plasmid's Addgene catalogue record.]
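Description:
MIGR1-Meis1a is a retroviral mammalian expression plasmid built on the MIGR1 backbone, designed to co-express mouse Meis1a and GFP in transduced cells. It is propagated in bacteria as a high-copy plasmid under ampicillin selection. The record recommends a recombination-limiting host strain, consistent with the usual practice for vectors that carry repeated viral terminal sequences. No feature table accompanies the entry, so the exact positions of the long terminal repeats, packaging signal, origin of replication and other backbone elements are not documented here, and the promoter driving the insert is not explicitly stated. In MIGR1-type vectors, expression is generally understood to come from the viral LTR.

The payload is the Meis1a isoform of mouse Meis1 (also known as Evi8), a TALE-class homeodomain transcription factor. It was inserted by restriction cloning into an EcoRI site, which is retained at both ends of the insert. Because the same enzyme flanks the fragment on both sides, the cloning was non-directional. Downstream of the insert, the backbone supplies an IRES-GFP cassette. The internal ribosome entry site allows GFP to be translated from the same bicistronic transcript as Meis1a, as a separate protein rather than a fusion. Green fluorescence therefore marks cells that express the transgene without altering the Meis1a protein itself.

The construct is intended for producing retroviral particles in a packaging system that delivers and stably integrates Meis1a into dividing mammalian cells. Transduced cells can then be tracked or sorted by GFP fluorescence. The record does not state any specific downstream application beyond retroviral expression of Meis1a and GFP.
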