>Addgene plasmid #78148 | MIGR1-Meis1a | addgene partial sequence | sequence record 147386 | pLXSN5 5'-CCCTTGAACCTCCTCGTTCGACC-3'
GGACGACGATGACAAGATGGCGCAAAGGTACGACGACCTACCCCATTATGGGGGTATGGATGGAGTAGGC
ATCCCCTCCACGATGTATGGGGACCCGCATGCAGCCAGGTCCATGCAACCGGTCCACCACCTGAACCACG
GGCCTCCTCTGCACTCGCATCAGTACCCGCACACAGCTCACACCAACGCCATGGCCCCCAGCATGGGTTC
CTCGGTCAATGACGCTTTAAAGAGAGATAAAGATGCCATTTATGGACACCCCCTCTTCCCTCTCTTAGCA
CTGATTTTTGAGAAATGTGAATTAGCTACTTGTACCCCCCGCGAGCCGGGGGTGGCGGGCGGGGACGTCT
GCTCGTCAGAGTCATTCAATGAAGATATAGCGGTGTTCGCCAAACAGATTCGCGCAGAAAAACCTCTATT
CTCTTCTAATCCAGAACTGGATAACTTGATGATTCAAGCCATACAAGTGTTAAGGTTTCATCTGTTGGAA
TTAGAGAAGGTACACGAATTATGTGACAATTTCTGCCACCGGTATATTAGCTGTTTGAAAGGGAAAATGC
CTATCGATTTGGTGATAGATGATAGAGAAGGAGGATCAAAATCAGAC
