>Addgene plasmid #78148 | MIGR1-Meis1a | addgene partial sequence | sequence record 147647 | pCDH-rev 5'-GCATTCCTTTGGCGAGAG-3'
GGGCCCTCACATTGCCAAAAGACGGCAATATGGTGGAAAATAACATATAGACAAACGCACACCGGCCTTA
TTCCAAGCGGCTTCGGCCAGTAACGTTAGGGGGGGGGGGCGGAATTCGTTAACCTCGAGTTACATGTAGT
GCCACTGCCCCTCCATGCCCATATTCATGCCCATTCCACTCATAGGTCCTGGCGCTCTGATGCCCATGTG
CTGCTGACCGTCCATTACAAAACCTCCCATTGGCTGTCCATCAGGGTTATAAGGTGTCCCTTGGCTGACT
GCTCGGTTGGACTGGTCTATCATGGGCTGCACTATTCTTCTCCGGGCATTAATAAACCAATTGTTCACTT
GAAGGATGGTAAGTCCTGTATCTTGTGCCAACTGCTTTTTCTGTTCTTCAGAAGGGTAAGGGTGTGTTAG
ATGCTGGAACAGCCACGCCCTCATGATATTGGTGGCTACTTTGGGAAAGATGCCACGCTTTTTGTGACGC
TTTTTGTCCTTATCAGGGTCATCATCGTCACCTGTGCTGGGGGAAGCTACACTGTTGTCCAAGCCATCAC
CTTGCTCACTGCTGTTATCCCCACTGTGTGAAGTATGGCCACCGCTGGAAGGGCCCGGGGTTCCTCCTGA
ACGAGTGGATGCCGTGTCATCATGGTCTCTATTCC
